Addgene plasmid #200675: pLV-EF1A-CD19.8H.28TM.BB.3z
Purpose: Modular CD8hinge-CD28transmembrane-41BB-CD3z CAR backbone, For Transient Expression or Lentiviral Production
Depositing lab: Michele Bernasconi. Depositing organization: Universitaet Bern. Publication: CD276-CAR T cells and Dual-CAR T cells targeting CD276/FGFR4 promote rhabdomyosarcoma clearance in orthotopic mouse models. Timpanaro A, Piccand C, Dzhumashev D, Anton-Joseph S, Robbi A, Moser J, Rossler J, Bernasconi M. J Exp Clin Cancer Res. 2023 Nov 4;42(1):293. doi: 10.1186/s13046-023-02838-3. PubMed 37924157.
Backbone
  Vector backbone: pLV
  Backbone manufacturer: VectorBuilder
  Backbone size w/o insert (bp): 6451
  Vector type: Mammalian Expression, Lentiviral
Growth in bacteria
  Bacterial resistance: Ampicillin, 100 μg/mL
  Growth temperature: 37°C
  Growth strain: NEB Stable
  Copy number: High Copy
Gene/Insert
  Gene/Insert name: FMC63-CD8HD-CD28TM-41BB-CD3z-P2A-EGFP (alt names: CD19(FMC63)-CAR, CD8 hinge, CD28 transmembrane, 41BB costim., CD3z stim domains, P2A-GFP marker; Contains: FMC63-scFV, CD8 Hinge domain, CD28-transmembrane domain, 41BB-ITD, CD3z-ITD)
  Species: H. sapiens (human)
  Insert size (bp): 2379
  Entrez Gene: CD8A (a.k.a. CD8, CD8alpha, Leu2, p32); CD28 (a.k.a. Tp44); CD247 (a.k.a. CD3-ZETA, CD3H, CD3Q, CD3Z, CD3ZETA, IMD25, T3Z, TCRZ); TNFRSF9 (a.k.a. 4-1BB, CD137, CDw137, ILA, IMD109)
  Promoter: EF1a-short
  Tag / fusion protein: MycTag (N terminal on insert)
  Cloning method: Gibson Cloning
  Sequencing primers: 5′ tgatgtcgtgtactggctcc; 3′ tttcttccacgtcgcctgcttg
Terms and licenses: Academic/Nonprofit Terms; Industry Terms: Not Available to Industry
How to cite: pLV-EF1A-CD19.8H.28TM.BB.3z was a gift from Michele Bernasconi (Addgene plasmid # 200675 ; http://n2t.net/addgene:200675 ; RRID:Addgene_200675)
