[The description below was written by a language model from this plasmid's Addgene catalogue record and pLannotate feature annotations shown in this document.]
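Description:
pLV-EF1A-CD19.8H.28TM.BB.3z is a third-generation-style, self-inactivating HIV-1 lentiviral transfer plasmid built on a VectorBuilder pLV backbone and carrying a CD19-directed chimeric antigen receptor. It can be used either for direct transient expression in mammalian cells or to produce lentiviral particles. An RSV promoter fused to a truncated 5' LTR drives genomic RNA synthesis in packaging cells. The Ψ packaging signal, partial gag, RRE and cPPT/CTS support encapsidation, Rev-dependent nuclear export and efficient transduction. The ΔU3 3' LTR inactivates the viral promoter after integration, and an SV40 poly(A) signal follows it. In bacteria the plasmid is maintained through a high-copy pUC-type origin with ampicillin resistance. An f1 origin, an SV40 origin and lac/T7/T3 remnants are also present in the backbone.

The payload is expressed from the short (core) EF-1α promoter, and Gateway attB sites left over from vector assembly flank the promoter and the coding region. The open reading frame encodes the murine FMC63 single-chain antibody fragment, annotated as mouse kappa light-chain and heavy-chain variable regions. This is followed by a human CD8α hinge, a CD28 transmembrane domain, the 4-1BB costimulatory domain and the CD3ζ signalling domain. The catalogue also lists an N-terminal Myc tag, useful for detecting the receptor at the cell surface; neither the tag nor the CD28 segment was picked up as a feature in the annotation. A P2A peptide links the CAR to EGFP, so the two proteins are made from one transcript and fluorescence marks transduced cells, and a downstream WPRE boosts expression. The construct is described as a modular CAR backbone, and it comes from work on CAR T cells against rhabdomyosarcoma. The sequence record is labelled a partial NGS result.
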