Features (pLannotate 1.2.2; 34 found; start..end, strand, type, name):
      3..229     +  promoter       RSV promoter: Rous sarcoma virus enhancer/promoter
    230..410     +  LTR            5' LTR (truncated): truncated 5' long terminal repeat (LTR) from HIV-1
    457..582     +  misc_feature   HIV-1 Ψ: packaging signal of human immunodeficiency virus type 1
    566..929     +  CDS            HIV-1 gag (fragment): gag protein from human immunodeficiency virus 1; gag
   1075..1308    +  misc_feature   RRE: The Rev response element (RRE) of HIV-1 allows for Rev-dependent mRNA export from the nucleus to the cytoplasm.
   1685..1785    +  CDS            Rev (fragment): human immunodeficiency virus 1 (HIV-1) Rev protein; rev; enhances nuclear export of unspliced and incompletely spliced viral mRNAs
   1803..1920    +  misc_feature   cPPT/CTS: central polypurine tract and central termination sequence of HIV-1
   1938..1958    +  protein_bind   attB4: mutant version of attB; core recombination site for the Gateway® BP reaction BP Clonase™
   1965..2176    +  promoter       EF-1α core promoter: core promoter for human elongation factor EF-1α
   2183..2203    +  protein_bind   attB1: mutant version of attB; core recombination site for the Gateway® BP reaction BP Clonase™
   2354..2671    +  CDS            KV5AB_MOUSE: Experimental evidence at protein level: Swiss-Prot protein existence level 1. From Mus musculus (Mouse).
   2729..3016    +  CDS            HVM44_MOUSE (fragment): Experimental evidence at protein level: Swiss-Prot protein existence level 1. From Mus musculus (Mouse).
   3092..3226    +  CDS            CD8A (fragment): CD8A_HUMAN - Also known as MAL. Experimental evidence at protein level: Swiss-Prot protein existence level 1. Integral membrane glycoprotein that plays an essential role in the immune response and serves multiple functions in responses against both external and internal offenses. In T-cells, functions primarily as a coreceptor for MHC class I molecule:peptide complex. The antigens presented by class I peptides are derived from cytosolic proteins while class II derived from extracellular proteins. Interacts simultaneously with the T-cell receptor (TCR) and the MHC class I proteins presented by
   3320..3457    +  CDS            TNFRSF9 (fragment): TNR9_HUMAN - Also known as CD137, ILA. Experimental evidence at protein level: Swiss-Prot protein existence level 1. Receptor for TNFSF9/4-1BBL. Possibly active during T cell activation. From Homo sapiens (Human).
   3464..3805    +  CDS            CD247 (fragment): CD3Z_HUMAN - Also known as CD3Z, T3Z, TCRZ. Experimental evidence at protein level: Swiss-Prot protein existence level 1. Part of the TCR-CD3 complex present on T-lymphocyte cell surface that plays an essential role in adaptive immune response. When antigen presenting cells (APCs) activate T-cell receptor (TCR), TCR- mediated signals are transmitted across the cell membrane by the CD3 chains CD3D, CD3E, CD3G and CD3Z. All CD3 chains contain immunoreceptor tyrosine-based activation motifs (ITAMs) in their cytoplasmic domain. Upon TCR engagement, these motifs become phosphorylated by Src family
   3818..3873    +  CDS            P2A (fragment): 2A peptide from porcine teschovirus-1 polyprotein Eukaryotic ribosomes fail to insert a peptide bond between the Gly and Pro residues, yielding separate polypeptides.
   3875..4591    +  CDS            EGFP: the original enhanced GFP (Yang et al., 1996) mammalian codon-optimized
   4601..4625    -  protein_bind   attB2: mutant version of attB; recombination site for the Gateway® BP reaction BP Clonase™
   4643..5231    +  misc_feature   WPRE: woodchuck hepatitis virus posttranscriptional regulatory element
   5298..5317    +  misc_feature   cPPT/CTS (fragment): central polypurine tract and central termination sequence of HIV-1
   5319..5552    +  LTR            3' LTR (ΔU3): self-inactivating 3' long terminal repeat (LTR) from HIV-1
   5624..5745    +  polyA_signal   SV40 poly(A) signal: SV40 polyadenylation signal
   5785..5920    +  rep_origin     SV40 ori: SV40 origin of replication
   5941..5959    -  promoter       T7 promoter: promoter for bacteriophage T7 RNA polymerase
   5967..6122    +  CDS            lacZα (fragment): LacZα fragment of β-galactosidase; lacZ fragment
   6127..6555    +  rep_origin     f1 ori (sequence partly withheld): f1 bacteriophage origin of replication; arrow indicates direction of (+) strand synthesis
   6608..6712    +  promoter       AmpR promoter: bla
   6713..7573    +  CDS            AmpR: β-lactamase; bla; confers resistance to ampicillin, carbenicillin, and related antibiotics
   7744..8332    +  rep_origin     ori: high-copy-number ColE1/pMB1/pBR322/pUC origin of replication
   8515..8607    +  CDS            lacI (fragment): lac repressor; lacI; The lac repressor binds to the lac operator to inhibit transcription in E. coli. This inhibition can be relieved by adding lactose or isopropyl-β-D-thiogalactopyranoside (IPTG).
   8620..8641    +  protein_bind   CAP binding site: CAP binding activates transcription in the presence of cAMP. E. coli catabolite activator protein
   8656..8686    +  promoter       lac promoter: promoter for the E. coli lac operon
   8694..8710    +  protein_bind   lac operator: The lac repressor binds to the lac operator to inhibit transcription in E. coli. This inhibition can be relieved by adding lactose or isopropyl-β-D-thiogalactopyranoside (IPTG). lac repressor encoded by lacI
   8755..8773    +  promoter       T3 promoter: promoter for bacteriophage T3 RNA polymerase
>Addgene plasmid #200675 | pLV-EF1A-CD19.8H.28TM.BB.3z | addgene full sequence | sequence record 391899 | Addgene Partial NGS Result
AATGTAGTCTTATGCAATACTCTTGTAGTCTTGCAACATGGTAACGATGAGTTAGCAACATGCCTTACAA
GGAGAGAAAAAGCACCGTGCATGCCGATTGGTGGAAGTAAGGTGGTACGATCGTGCCTTATTAGGAAGGC
AACAGACGGGTCTGACATGGATTGGACGAACCACTGAATTGCCGCATTGCAGAGATATTGTATTTAAGTG
CCTAGCTCGATACATAAACGGGTCTCTCTGGTTAGACCAGATCTGAGCCTGGGAGCTCTCTGGCTAACTA
GGGAACCCACTGCTTAAGCCTCAATAAAGCTTGCCTTGAGTGCTTCAAGTAGTGTGTGCCCGTCTGTTGT
GTGACTCTGGTAACTAGAGATCCCTCAGACCCTTTTAGTCAGTGTGGAAAATCTCTAGCAGTGGCGCCCG
AACAGGGACTTGAAAGCGAAAGGGAAACCAGAGGAGCTCTCTCGACGCAGGACTCGGCTTGCTGAAGCGC
GCACGGCAAGAGGCGAGGGGCGGCGACTGGTGAGTACGCCAAAAATTTTGACTAGCGGAGGCTAGAAGGA
GAGAGATGGGTGCGAGAGCGTCAGTATTAAGCGGGGGAGAATTAGATCGCGATGGGAAAAAATTCGGTTA
AGGCCAGGGGGAAAGAAAAAATATAAATTAAAACATATAGTATGGGCAAGCAGGGAGCTAGAACGATTCG
CAGTTAATCCTGGCCTGTTAGAAACATCAGAAGGCTGTAGACAAATACTGGGACAGCTACAACCATCCCT
TCAGACAGGATCAGAAGAACTTAGATCATTATATAATACAGTAGCAACCCTCTATTGTGTGCATCAAAGG
ATAGAGATAAAAGACACCAAGGAAGCTTTAGACAAGATAGAGGAAGAGCAAAACAAAAGTAAGACCACCG
CACAGCAAGCGGCCGCTGATCTTCAGACCTGGAGGAGGAGATATGAGGGACAATTGGAGAAGTGAATTAT
ATAAATATAAAGTAGTAAAAATTGAACCATTAGGAGTAGCACCCACCAAGGCAAAGAGAAGAGTGGTGCA
GAGAGAAAAAAGAGCAGTGGGAATAGGAGCTTTGTTCCTTGGGTTCTTGGGAGCAGCAGGAAGCACTATG
GGCGCAGCGTCAATGACGCTGACGGTACAGGCCAGACAATTATTGTCTGGTATAGTGCAGCAGCAGAACA
ATTTGCTGAGGGCTATTGAGGCGCAACAGCATCTGTTGCAACTCACAGTCTGGGGCATCAAGCAGCTCCA
GGCAAGAATCCTGGCTGTGGAAAGATACCTAAAGGATCAACAGCTCCTGGGGATTTGGGGTTGCTCTGGA
AAACTCATTTGCACCACTGCTGTGCCTTGGAATGCTAGTTGGAGTAATAAATCTCTGGAACAGATTTGGA
ATCACACGACCTGGATGGAGTGGGACAGAGAAATTAACAATTACACAAGCTTAATACACTCCTTAATTGA
AGAATCGCAAAACCAGCAAGAAAAGAATGAACAAGAATTATTGGAATTAGATAAATGGGCAAGTTTGTGG
AATTGGTTTAACATAACAAATTGGCTGTGGTATATAAAATTATTCATAATGATAGTAGGAGGCTTGGTAG
GTTTAAGAATAGTTTTTGCTGTACTTTCTATAGTGAATAGAGTTAGGCAGGGATATTCACCATTATCGTT
TCAGACCCACCTCCCAACCCCGAGGGGACCCGACAGGCCCGAAGGAATAGAAGAAGAAGGTGGAGAGAGA
GACAGAGACAGATCCATTCGATTAGTGAACGGATCTCGACGGTATCGCTAGCTTTTAAAAGAAAAGGGGG
GATTGGGGGGTACAGTGCAGGGGAAAGAATAGTAGACATAATAGCAACAGACATACAAACTAAAGAATTA
CAAAAACAAATTACAAAAATTCAAAATTTTACTAGTGATTATCGGATCAACTTTGTATAGAAAAGTTGTC
TAGAGGGCAGAGCGCACATCGCCCACAGTCCCCGAGAAGTTGGGGGGAGGGGTCGGCAATTGAACCGGTG
CCTAGAGAAGGTGGCGCGGGGTAAACTGGGAAAGTGATGTCGTGTACTGGCTCCGCCTTTTTCCCGAGGG
TGGGGGAGAACCGTATATAAGTGCAGTAGTCGCCGTGAACGTTCTTTTTCGCAACGGGTTTGCCGCCAGA
ACACAGGGATCCCAAGTTTGTACAAAAAAGCAGGCTGCCACCATGCTCAGGCTGCTCTTGGCTCTCAACT
TATTCCCTTCAATTCAAGTAACAGGACTCGAGGAACAAAAACTCATCTCAGAAGAGGATCTGGAACAAAA
GCTCATTTCAGAAGAAGATCTGCTCGAGGTCGACGGAGACGCCGACATCCAGATGACACAGACTACATCC
TCCCTGTCTGCCTCTCTGGGAGACAGAGTCACCATCAGTTGCAGGGCAAGTCAGGACATCTCTAAGTATT
TGAATTGGTATCAGCAGAAACCAGATGGAACTGTTAAACTCCTGATCTACCATACATCAAGATTACACTC
AGGAGTCCCATCAAGGTTCAGTGGCAGTGGGTCTGGAACAGATTATTCTCTCACCATTAGCAACCTGGAG
CAAGAAGATATTGCCACTTACTTTTGCCAACAGGGTAATACGCTTCCGTACACGTTCGGAGGGGGGACTA
AGTTGGAAATAACAGGCTCCACCTCTGGATCCGGCAAGCCCGGATCTGGCGAGGGATCCACCAAGGGCGA
GGTGAAACTGCAGGAGTCAGGACCTGGCCTGGTGGCGCCCTCACAGAGCCTGTCCGTCACATGCACTGTC
TCAGGGGTCTCATTACCCGACTATGGTGTAAGCTGGATTCGCCAGCCTCCACGAAAGGGTCTGGAGTGGC
TGGGAGTAATATGGGGTAGTGAAACCACATACTATAATTCAGCTCTCAAATCCAGACTGACCATCATCAA
GGACAACTCCAAGAGCCAAGTTTTCTTAAAAATGAACAGTCTGCAAACTGATGACACAGCCATTTACTAC
TGTGCCAAACATTATTACTACGGTGGTAGCTATGCTATGGACTACTGGGGTCAAGGAACCTCAGTCACCG
TCTCCGGTACCACCACAACGCCCGCTCCTCGGCCACCGACGCCAGCGCCAACTATTGCGAGTCAGCCTCT
CAGTCTGCGACCTGAGGCTTGTCGACCAGCAGCCGGAGGCGCAGTGCACACGAGGGGGCTGGACTTCGCC
TGTGATAGAAGACCTCCTTCTAAGCCCTTTTGGGTGCTGGTGGTGGTTGGTGGAGTCCTGGCTTGCTATA
GCTTGCTAGTAACAGTGGCCTTTATTATTTTCTGGGTGAGGAAACGGGGCAGAAAGAAACTCCTGTATAT
ATTCAAACAACCATTTATGAGACCAGTACAAACTACTCAAGAGGAAGATGGCTGTAGCTGCCGATTTCCA
GAAGAAGAAGAAGGAGGATGTGAACTGTCCGGACTGAGAGTGAAGTTCAGCAGGAGCGCAGACGCCCCCG
CGTACCAGCAGGGCCAGAACCAGCTCTATAACGAGCTCAATCTAGGACGAAGAGAGGAGTACGATGTTTT
GGACAAGAGGCGTGGCCGGGACCCTGAGATGGGGGGAAAGCCGCAGAGAAGGAAGAACCCTCAGGAAGGC
CTGTACAATGAACTGCAGAAAGATAAGATGGCGGAGGCCTACAGTGAGATTGGGATGAAAGGCGAGCGCC
GGAGGGGCAAGGGGCACGATGGCCTTTACCAGGGTCTCAGTACAGCCACCAAGGACACCTACGACGCCCT
TCACATGCAGGCCCTGCCCCCTCGCTCCGGACGTACGGCCACGAACTTCTCTCTGTTAAAGCAAGCAGGC
GACGTGGAAGAAAACCCCGGTCCCGTGAGCAAGGGCGAGGAGCTGTTCACCGGGGTGGTGCCCATCCTGG
TCGAGCTGGACGGCGACGTAAACGGCCACAAGTTCAGCGTGTCCGGCGAGGGCGAGGGCGATGCCACCTA
CGGCAAGCTGACCCTGAAGTTCATCTGCACCACCGGCAAGCTGCCCGTGCCCTGGCCCACCCTCGTGACC
ACCCTGACCTACGGCGTGCAGTGCTTCAGCCGCTACCCCGACCACATGAAGCAGCACGACTTCTTCAAGT
CCGCCATGCCCGAAGGCTACGTCCAGGAGCGCACCATCTTCTTCAAGGACGACGGCAACTACAAGACCCG
CGCCGAGGTGAAGTTCGAGGGCGACACCCTGGTGAACCGCATCGAGCTGAAGGGCATCGACTTCAAGGAG
GACGGCAACATCCTGGGGCACAAGCTGGAGTACAACTACAACAGCCACAACGTCTATATCATGGCCGACA
AGCAGAAGAACGGCATCAAGGTGAACTTCAAGATCCGCCACAACATCGAGGACGGCAGCGTGCAGCTCGC
CGACCACTACCAGCAGAACACCCCCATCGGCGACGGCCCCGTGCTGCTGCCCGACAACCACTACCTGAGC
ACCCAGTCCGCCCTGAGCAAAGACCCCAACGAGAAGCGCGATCACATGGTCCTGCTGGAGTTCGTGACCG
CCGCCGGGATCACTCTCGGCATGGACGAGCTGTACAAGTAAGGGCCCCGTACCCAGCTTTCTTGTACAAA
GTGGTGATAATCGAATTCCGATAATCAACCTCTGGATTACAAAATTTGTGAAAGATTGACTGGTATTCTT
AACTATGTTGCTCCTTTTACGCTATGTGGATACGCTGCTTTAATGCCTTTGTATCATGCTATTGCTTCCC
GTATGGCTTTCATTTTCTCCTCCTTGTATAAATCCTGGTTGCTGTCTCTTTATGAGGAGTTGTGGCCCGT
TGTCAGGCAACGTGGCGTGGTGTGCACTGTGTTTGCTGACGCAACCCCCACTGGTTGGGGCATTGCCACC
ACCTGTCAGCTCCTTTCCGGGACTTTCGCTTTCCCCCTCCCTATTGCCACGGCGGAACTCATCGCCGCCT
GCCTTGCCCGCTGCTGGACAGGGGCTCGGCTGTTGGGCACTGACAATTCCGTGGTGTTGTCGGGGAAGCT
GACGTCCTTTCCATGGCTGCTCGCCTGTGTTGCCACCTGGATTCTGCGCGGGACGTCCTTCTGCTACGTC
CCTTCGGCCCTCAATCCAGCGGACCTTCCTTCCCGCGGCCTGCTGCCGGCTCTGCGGCCTCTTCCGCGTC
TTCGCCTTCGCCCTCAGACGAGTCGGATCTCCCTTTGGGCCGCCTCCCCGCATCGGGAATTCCCGCGGTT
CGCTTTAAGACCAATGACTTACAAGGCAGCTGTAGATCTTAGCCACTTTTTAAAAGAAAAGGGGGGACTG
GAAGGGCTAATTCACTCCCAACGAAGACAAGATCTGCTTTTTGCTTGTACTGGGTCTCTCTGGTTAGACC
AGATCTGAGCCTGGGAGCTCTCTGGCTAACTAGGGAACCCACTGCTTAAGCCTCAATAAAGCTTGCCTTG
AGTGCTTCAAGTAGTGTGTGCCCGTCTGTTGTGTGACTCTGGTAACTAGAGATCCCTCAGACCCTTTTAG
TCAGTGTGGAAAATCTCTAGCAGTAGTAGTTCATGTCATCTTATTATTCAGTATTTATAACTTGCAAAGA
AATGAATATCAGAGAGTGAGAGGAACTTGTTTATTGCAGCTTATAATGGTTACAAATAAAGCAATAGCAT
CACAAATTTCACAAATAAAGCATTTTTTTCACTGCATTCTAGTTGTGGTTTGTCCAAACTCATCAATGTA
TCTTATCATGTCTGGCTCTAGCTATCCCGCCCCTAACTCCGCCCATCCCGCCCCTAACTCCGCCCAGTTC
CGCCCATTCTCCGCCCCATGGCTGACTAATTTTTTTTATTTATGCAGAGGCCGAGGCCGCCTCGGCCTCT
GAGCTATTCCAGAAGTAGTGAGGAGGCTTTTTTGGAGGCCTAGGGACGTACCCAATTCGCCCTATAGTGA
GTCGTATTACGCGCGCTCACTGGCCGTCGTTTTACAACGTCGTGACTGGGAAAACCCTGGCGTTACCCAA
CTTAATCGCCTTGCAGCACATCCCCCTTTCGCCAGCTGGCGTAATAGCGAAGAGGCCCGCACCGATCGCC
CTTCCCAACAGTTGCGCAGCCTGAATGGCGAATGGG
[124 nt withheld, positions 6127-6250]
C
[91 nt withheld, positions 6252-6342]
A
[49 nt withheld, positions 6344-6392]
CCTTTGACGTTGGAGTCCACGTTCTTT
[37 nt withheld, positions 6420-6456]
ACCCTATCTCGGTCTATTCTTTTGATTTATAAGGGATTTTGCCGATTTCGGCCTATTGGTTAAAAAATGA
GCTGATTTAACAAAAATTTAACGCGAATTTTAACAAAATATTAACGCTTACAATTTAGGTGGCACTTTTC
GGGGAAATGTGCGCGGAACCCCTATTTGTTTATTTTTCTAAATACATTCAAATATGTATCCGCTCATGAG
ACAATAACCCTGATAAATGCTTCAATAATATTGAAAAAGGAAGAGTATGAGTATTCAACATTTCCGTGTC
GCCCTTATTCCCTTTTTTGCGGCATTTTGCCTTCCTGTTTTTGCTCACCCAGAAACGCTGGTGAAAGTAA
AAGATGCTGAAGATCAGTTGGGTGCACGAGTGGGTTACATCGAACTGGATCTCAACAGCGGTAAGATCCT
TGAGAGTTTTCGCCCCGAAGAACGTTTTCCAATGATGAGCACTTTTAAAGTTCTGCTATGTGGCGCGGTA
TTATCCCGTATTGACGCCGGGCAAGAGCAACTCGGTCGCCGCATACACTATTCTCAGAATGACTTGGTTG
AGTACTCACCAGTCACAGAAAAGCATCTTACGGATGGCATGACAGTAAGAGAATTATGCAGTGCTGCCAT
AACCATGAGTGATAACACTGCGGCCAACTTACTTCTGACAACGATCGGAGGACCGAAGGAGCTAACCGCT
TTTTTGCACAACATGGGGGATCATGTAACTCGCCTTGATCGTTGGGAACCGGAGCTGAATGAAGCCATAC
CAAACGACGAGCGTGACACCACGATGCCTGTAGCAATGGCAACAACGTTGCGCAAACTATTAACTGGCGA
ACTACTTACTCTAGCTTCCCGGCAACAATTAATAGACTGGATGGAGGCGGATAAAGTTGCAGGACCACTT
CTGCGCTCGGCCCTTCCGGCTGGCTGGTTTATTGCTGATAAATCTGGAGCCGGTGAGCGTGGGTCTCGCG
GTATCATTGCAGCACTGGGGCCAGATGGTAAGCCCTCCCGTATCGTAGTTATCTACACGACGGGGAGTCA
GGCAACTATGGATGAACGAAATAGACAGATCGCTGAGATAGGTGCCTCACTGATTAAGCATTGGTAACTG
TCAGACCAAGTTTACTCATATATACTTTAGATTGATTTAAAACTTCATTTTTAATTTAAAAGGATCTAGG
TGAAGATCCTTTTTGATAATCTCATGACCAAAATCCCTTAACGTGAGTTTTCGTTCCACTGAGCGTCAGA
CCCCGTAGAAAAGATCAAAGGATCTTCTTGAGATCCTTTTTTTCTGCGCGTAATCTGCTGCTTGCAAACA
AAAAAACCACCGCTACCAGCGGTGGTTTGTTTGCCGGATCAAGAGCTACCAACTCTTTTTCCGAAGGTAA
CTGGCTTCAGCAGAGCGCAGATACCAAATACTGTTCTTCTAGTGTAGCCGTAGTTAGGCCACCACTTCAA
GAACTCTGTAGCACCGCCTACATACCTCGCTCTGCTAATCCTGTTACCAGTGGCTGCTGCCAGTGGCGAT
AAGTCGTGTCTTACCGGGTTGGACTCAAGACGATAGTTACCGGATAAGGCGCAGCGGTCGGGCTGAACGG
GGGGTTCGTGCACACAGCCCAGCTTGGAGCGAACGACCTACACCGAACTGAGATACCTACAGCGTGAGCT
ATGAGAAAGCGCCACGCTTCCCGAAGAGAGAAAGGCGGACAGGTATCCGGTAAGCGGCAGGGTCGGAACA
GGAGAGCGCACGAGGGAGCTTCCAGGGGGAAACGCCTGGTATCTTTATAGTCCTGTCGGGTTTCGCCACC
TCTGACTTGAGCGTCGATTTTTGTGATGCTCGTCAGGGGGGCGGAGCCTATGGAAAAACGCCAGCAACGC
GGCCTTTTTACGGTTCCTGGCCTTTTGCTGGCCTTTTGCTCACATGTTCTTTCCTGCGTTATCCCCTGAT
TCTGTGGATAACCGTATTACCGCCTTTGAGTGAGCTGATACCGCTCGCCGCAGCCGAACGACCGAGCGCA
GCGAGTCAGTGAGCGAGGAAGCGGAAGAGCGCCCAATACGCAAACCGCCTCTCCCCGCGCGTTGGCCGAT
TCATTAATGCAGCTGGCACGACAGGTTTCCCGACTGGAAAGCGGGCAGTGAGCGCAACGCAATTAATGTG
AGTTAGCTCACTCATTAGGCACCCCAGGCTTTACACTTTATGCTTCCGGCTCGTATGTTGTGTGGAATTG
TGAGCGGATAACAATTTCACACAGGAAACAGCTATGACCATGATTACGCCAAGCGCGCAATTAACCCTCA
CTAAAGGGAACAAAAGCTGGAGCTGCAAGCTT
